>Addgene plasmid #62406 | MXS_mKO2 | depositor full sequence | sequence record 102467 | Full Sequence
CATGATATCAAACGCGTAACCTCGAGATGGTGAGTGTGATTAAACCAGAGATGAAGATGAGGTACTACAT
GGACGGCTCCGTCAATGGGCATGAGTTCACAATTGAAGGTGAAGGCACAGGCAGACCTTACGAGGGACAT
CAAGAGATGACACTGCGCGTCACAATGGCCGAGGGCGGGCCAATGCCTTTCGCGTTTGACTTAGTGTCAC
ACGTGTTCTGTTACGGCCACAGAGTATTTACTAAATATCCAGAAGAGATACCAGACTATTTCAAACAAGC
ATTTCCTGAAGGCCTGTCATGGGAAAGGTCGTTGGAGTTCGAAGATGGTGGGTCCGCTTCAGTCAGTGCG
CATATAAGCCTTAGAGGAAACACCTTCTACCACAAATCCAAATTTACTGGGGTTAACTTTCCTGCCGATG
GTCCTATCATGCAAAACCAAAGTGTTGATTGGGAGCCATCAACCGAGAAAATTACTGCCAGCGACGGAGT
TCTGAAGGGTGATGTTACGATGTACCTAAAACTTGAAGGAGGCGGCAATCACAAATGCCAAATGAAGACT
ACTTACAAGGCGGCAAAAGAGATTCTTGAAATGCCAGGAGACCATTACATCGGCCATCGCCTCGTCAGGA
AAACCGAAGGCAACATTACTGAGCAGGTAGAAGATGCAGTAGCTCATTACTCAGTCGACCAATTCGGGGA
AATGTGCGCGGAACCCCTATTTGTTTATTTTTCTAAATACATTCAAATATGTATCCGCTCATGAGACAAT
AACCCTGATAAATGCTTCAATAATATTGAAAAAGGAAGAGTATGAGTATTCAACATTTCCGTGTCGCCCT
TATTCCCTTTTTTGCGGCATTTTGCCTTCCTGTTTTTGCTCACCCAGAAACGCTGGTGAAAGTAAAAGAT
GCTGAAGATCAGTTGGGTGCACGAGTGGGTTACATCGAACTGGATCTCAACAGCGGTAAGATCCTTGAGA
GTTTTCGCCCCGAAGAACGTTTTCCAATGATGAGCACTTTTAAAGTTCTGCTATGTGGCGCGGTATTATC
CCGTATTGACGCCGGGCAAGAGCAACTCGGTCGCCGCATACACTATTCTCAGAATGACTTGGTTGAGTAC
TCACCAGTCACAGAAAAGCATCTTACGGATGGCATGACAGTAAGAGAATTATGCAGTGCTGCCATAACCA
TGAGTGATAACACTGCGGCCAACTTACTTCTGACAACGATCGGAGGACCGAAGGAGCTAACCGCTTTTTT
GCACAACATGGGGGATCATGTAACTCGCCTTGATCGTTGGGAACCGGAGCTGAATGAAGCCATACCAAAC
GACGAGCGTGACACCACGATGCCTGTAGCAATGGCAACAACGTTGCGCAAACTATTAACTGGCGAACTAC
TTACTCTAGCTTCCCGGCAACAATTAATAGACTGGATGGAGGCGGATAAAGTTGCAGGACCACTTCTGCG
CTCGGCCCTTCCGGCTGGCTGGTTTATTGCTGATAAATCTGGAGCCGGTGAGCGTGGGTCTCGCGGTATC
ATTGCAGCACTGGGGCCAGATGGTAAGCCCTCCCGTATCGTAGTTATCTACACGACGGGGAGTCAGGCAA
CTATGGATGAACGAAATAGACAGATCGCTGAGATAGGTGCCTCACTGATTAAGCATTGGTAACTGTCAGA
CCAAGTTTACTCATATATACTTTAGATTGATTTAAAACTTCATTTTTAATTTAAAAGGATCTAGGTGAAG
ATCCTTTTTGATAATCTCATGACCAAAATCCCTTAACGTGAGTTTTCGTTCCACTGAGCGTCAGACCCCG
TAGAAAAGATCAAAGGATCTTCTTGAGATCCTTTTTTTCTGCGCGTAATCTGCTGCTTGCAAACAAAAAA
ACCACCGCTACCAGCGGTGGTTTGTTTGCCGGATCAAGAGCTACCAACTCTTTTTCCGAAGGTAACTGGC
TTCAGCAGAGCGCAGATACCAAATACTGTTCTTCTAGTGTAGCCGTAGTTAGGCCACCACTTCAAGAACT
CTGTAGCACCGCCTACATACCTCGCTCTGCTAATCCTGTTACCAGTGGCTGCTGCCAGTGGCGATAAGTC
GTGTCTTACCGGGTTGGACTCAAGACGATAGTTACCGGATAAGGCGCAGCGGTCGGGCTGAACGGGGGGT
TCGTGCACACAGCCCAGCTTGGAGCGAACGACCTACACCGAACTGAGATACCTACAGCGTGAGCTATGAG
AAAGCGCCACGCTTCCCGAAGGGAGAAAGGCGGACAGGTATCCGGTAAGCGGCAGGGTCGGAACAGGAGA
GCGCACGAGGGAGCTTCCAGGGGGAAACGCCTGGTATCTTTATAGTCCTGTCGGGTTTCGCCACCTCTGA
CTTGAGCGTCGATTTTTGTGATGCTCGTCAGGGGGGCGGAGCCTATGGAAAAACGCCAGCAACGCGGCCT
TTTTACGGTTCCTGGCCTTTTGCTGGCCTTTTGCTCACATGTTCTTTCCTGCGTTATCCCCTGATTCTGT
GGATAACCGTATTACCGCCTTTGAGTGAGCTGATACCGCTCGCCGCAGCCGAACGACCGAGCGCAGCGAG
TCAGTGAGC
Features (pLannotate 1.2.2; 4 found; start..end, strand, type, name):
     27..677     +  CDS            mKO2: mKO2 is a basic (constitutively fluorescent) orange fluorescent protein published in 2008, derived from Verrillofungia concinna. It has moderate acid sensitivity.
    707..811     +  promoter       AmpR promoter: bla
    812..1672    +  CDS            AmpR: β-lactamase; bla; confers resistance to ampicillin, carbenicillin, and related antibiotics
   1843..2431    +  rep_origin     ori: high-copy-number ColE1/pMB1/pBR322/pUC origin of replication
