[The description below was written by a language model from this plasmid's Addgene catalogue record, the feature table of its GenBank file and pLannotate feature annotations shown in this document.]
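Description:
MXS_mKO2 is a small synthetic-biology building-block plasmid from the MXS-chaining cloning platform, a modular system developed for assembling constructs used in imaging and flow cytometry in mammalian cells. It consists of the minimal MXS_chaining backbone (about 1.9 kb) carrying a roughly 0.68 kb synthetic insert, for a total of about 2.6 kb. The backbone provides only what is needed for propagation in E. coli: a high-copy ColE1/pUC-type origin of replication and the β-lactamase gene (AmpR) under its native bla promoter, which confers ampicillin resistance.

The payload is the coding sequence for mKO2, monomeric Kusabira-Orange 2, a constitutively fluorescent orange protein derived from the coral Verrillofungia concinna. The insert sits between MluI and SalI sites, both of which are retained after cloning, so the module can be excised or joined to other parts in the chaining scheme. The annotated full sequence shows no promoter, polyadenylation signal or other eukaryotic regulatory element around the mKO2 open reading frame, so the plasmid is not an expression vector by itself. It serves as a donor of the fluorescent protein module, to be combined with promoters, localization or fusion partners, terminators and selection cassettes from other plasmids in the same collection. The record does not specify any particular downstream assembly.

The accompanying GenBank record is a 709 bp partial sequence covering only the insert region. It annotates the same mKO2 coding sequence in the opposite orientation, which reflects the direction of that read rather than a different arrangement in the plasmid.
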