Addgene plasmid #62406: MXS_mKO2
Purpose: MXS_chaining vector with mKO2
Depositing lab: Pierre Neveu. Depositing organization: European Molecular Biology Laboratory (EMBL), Heidelberg. Publication: MXS-Chaining: A Highly Efficient Cloning Platform for Imaging and Flow Cytometry Approaches in Mammalian Systems. Sladitschek HL, Neveu PA. PLoS One. 2015 Apr 24;10(4):e0124958. doi: 10.1371/journal.pone.0124958. eCollection 2015. PONE-D-15-01385 PubMed 25909630.
Backbone
  Vector backbone: MXS_chaining vector
  Backbone manufacturer: Neveu lab, Addgene plasmid #62394
  Backbone size w/o insert (bp): 1945
  Vector type: Synthetic Biology
Growth in bacteria
  Bacterial resistance: Ampicillin, 100 μg/mL
  Growth temperature: 37°C
  Growth strain: Mach1
  Copy number: High Copy
Gene/Insert
  Gene/Insert name: mKO2
  Species: Synthetic
  Insert size (bp): 676
  Cloning method: Restriction Enzyme; 5′ cloning site MluI (not destroyed); 3′ cloning site SalI (not destroyed)
  Sequencing primers: 5′ TTACCGCCTTTGAGTGAG; 3′ TTGTCTCATGAGCGGATAC
Terms and licenses: Academic/Nonprofit Terms; Industry Terms: Not Available to Industry
How to cite: MXS_mKO2 was a gift from Pierre Neveu (Addgene plasmid # 62406 ; http://n2t.net/addgene:62406 ; RRID:Addgene_62406)
