LOCUS       Exported 709 bp ds-DNA linear SYN 25-MAY-2021
DEFINITION  MXS_chaining vector with mKO2.
ACCESSION   .
VERSION     .
KEYWORDS    MXS_mKO2
SOURCE      synthetic DNA construct
  ORGANISM  synthetic DNA construct
REFERENCE   1 (bases 1 to 709)
  AUTHORS   Sladitschek HL, Neveu PA
  TITLE     MXS-Chaining: A Highly Efficient Cloning Platform for Imaging and
            Flow Cytometry Approaches in Mammalian Systems.
  JOURNAL   PLoS One. 2015 Apr 24;10(4):e0124958. doi:
            10.1371/journal.pone.0124958. eCollection 2015.
  PUBMED    25909630
REFERENCE   2 (bases 1 to 709)
  AUTHORS   .
  TITLE     Direct Submission
  JOURNAL   Exported May 25, 2021 from SnapGene Server 1.1.58
            http://www.snapgene.com
FEATURES             Location/Qualifiers
     source          1..709
                     /organism="synthetic DNA construct"
                     /mol_type="other DNA"
     CDS             complement(33..683)
                     /codon_start=1
                     /product="monomeric Kusabira-Orange 2 fluorescent protein"
                     /label=mKO2
                     /translation="MVSVIKPEMKMRYYMDGSVNGHEFTIEGEGTGRPYEGHQEMTLRV
                     TMAEGGPMPFAFDLVSHVFCYGHRVFTKYPEEIPDYFKQAFPEGLSWERSLEFEDGGSA
                     SVSAHISLRGNTFYHKSKFTGVNFPADGPIMQNQSVDWEPSTEKITASDGVLKGDVTMY
                     LKLEGGGNHKCQMKTTYKAAKEILEMPGDHYIGHRLVRKTEGNITEQVEDAVAH"
ORIGIN
        1 gcgcacattt ccccgaattg gtcgactgag taatgagcta ctgcatcttc tacctgctca
       61 gtaatgttgc cttcggtttt cctgacgagg cgatggccga tgtaatggtc tcctggcatt
      121 tcaagaatct cttttgccgc cttgtaagta gtcttcattt ggcatttgtg attgccgcct
      181 ccttcaagtt ttaggtacat cgtaacatca cccttcagaa ctccgtcgct ggcagtaatt
      241 ttctcggttg atggctccca atcaacactt tggttttgca tgataggacc atcggcagga
      301 aagttaaccc cagtaaattt ggatttgtgg tagaaggtgt ttcctctaag gcttatatgc
      361 gcactgactg aagcggaccc accatcttcg aactccaacg acctttccca tgacaggcct
      421 tcaggaaatg cttgtttgaa atagtctggt atctcttctg gatatttagt aaatactctg
      481 tggccgtaac agaacacgtg tgacactaag tcaaacgcga aaggcattgg cccgccctcg
      541 gccattgtga cgcgcagtgt catctcttga tgtccctcgt aaggtctgcc tgtgccttca
      601 ccttcaattg tgaactcatg cccattgacg gagccgtcca tgtagtacct catcttcatc
      661 tctggtttaa tcacactcac catctcgagg ttacgcgttt gatatcatg
//
