>Addgene plasmid #62406 | MXS_mKO2 | addgene partial sequence | sequence record 104652 | pBR322ori-F 5'-GGGAAACGCCTGGTATCTTT-3'
GAGCGTCGATTTTTGTGATGCTCGTCAGGGGGGCGGAGCCTATGGAAAAACGCCAGCAACGCGGCCTTTT
TACGGTTCCTGGCCTTTTGCTGGCCTTTTGCTCACATGTTCTTTCCTGCGTTATCCCCTGATTCTGTGGA
TAACCGTATTACCGCCTTTGAGTGAGCTGATACCGCTCGCCGCAGCCGAACGACCGAGCGCAGCGAGTCA
GTGAGCCATGATATCAAACGCGTAACCTCGAGATGGTGAGTGTGATTAAACCAGAGATGAAGATGAGGTA
CTACATGGACGGCTCCGTCAATGGGCATGAGTTCACAATTGAAGGTGAAGGCACAGGCAGACCTTACGAG
GGACATCAAGAGATGACACTGCGCGTCACAATGGCCGAGGGCGGGCCAATGCCTTTCGCGTTTGACTTAG
TGTCACACGTGTTCTGTTACGGCCACAGAGTATTTACTAAATATCCAGAAGAGATACCAGACTATTTCAA
ACAAGCATTTCCTGAAGGCCTGTCATGGGAAAGGTCGTTGGAGTTCGAAGATGGTGGGTCCGCTTCAGTC
AGTGCGCATATAAGCCTTAGAGGAAACACCTTCTACCACAAATCCAAATTTACTGGGGTTAACTTTCCTG
CCGATGGTCCTATCATGCAAAACCAAAGTGTTGATTGGGAGCCATCAACCGAGAAAATTACTGCCAGCGA
CGGAGTTCTG
